Addgene plasmid #66895: Lenti-sgNT/Cre
Purpose: Expresses a non-targeting gRNA and Cre-recombinase
Depositing lab: Monte Winslow. Depositing organization: Stanford University. Publication: Pancreatic cancer modeling using retrograde viral vector delivery and in vivo CRISPR/Cas9-mediated somatic genome editing. Chiou SH, Winters IP, Wang J, Naranjo S, Dudgeon C, Tamburini FB, Brady JJ, Yang D, Gruner BM, Chuang CH, Caswell DR, Zeng H, Chu P, Kim GE, Carpizo DR, Kim SK, Winslow MM. Genes Dev. 2015 Jul 15;29(14):1576-85. doi: 10.1101/gad.264861.115. Epub 2015 Jul 15. PubMed 26178787.
Backbone
  Vector backbone: pLL3.3
  Total vector size (bp): 7761
  Vector type: Mammalian Expression, Mouse Targeting, Lentiviral, Cre/Lox, CRISPR
Growth in bacteria
  Bacterial resistance: Ampicillin, 100 μg/mL
  Growth temperature: 37°C
  Growth strain: Stbl3
  Copy number: Unknown
Gene/Insert
  Gene/Insert name: sgNT
  gRNA/shRNA sequence: GCGAGGTATTCGGCTCCGCG
  Species: M. musculus (mouse)
  Promoter: U6
  Cloning method: Restriction Enzyme; 5′ cloning site SbfI (not destroyed); 3′ cloning site NotI (not destroyed)
  Sequencing primers: 5′ GGTACAGTGCAGGGGAAAGA
Terms and licenses: Academic/Nonprofit Terms; Industry Terms: Not Available to Industry
Depositor comments: 20bp non-targeting sgRNA sequence obtained from Sanjana et al. Nat Methods. 2014 Aug;11(8):783-4. doi: 10.1038/nmeth.3047.
How to cite: Lenti-sgNT/Cre was a gift from Monte Winslow (Addgene plasmid # 66895 ; http://n2t.net/addgene:66895 ; RRID:Addgene_66895)
