[The description below was written by a language model from this plasmid's Addgene catalogue record and pLannotate feature annotations shown in this document.]
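Description:
Lenti-sgNT/Cre is a 7,761 bp HIV-1-based lentiviral transfer plasmid built on the pLL3.3 backbone that co-expresses a non-targeting CRISPR guide RNA and Cre recombinase. It is maintained in bacteria through a high-copy ColE1/pUC-type origin and an ampicillin resistance (β-lactamase) cassette. The record lists a recombination-deficient strain for propagation, as is usual for LTR-containing vectors. The viral portion begins with a CMV enhancer/promoter fused to a truncated 5' LTR, which drives transcription of the viral genomic RNA in packaging cells. This is followed by the Ψ packaging signal with adjoining gag sequence, the Rev response element for nuclear export of the unspliced RNA, and the cPPT/CTS, which aids nuclear import of the reverse-transcribed genome. A WPRE sits downstream of the payload to enhance transcript expression, and the unit ends in a nef-derived fragment and a second truncated LTR.

The payload consists of two independent expression units. A human U6 RNA polymerase III promoter drives a 20-nt non-targeting spacer joined to the Streptococcus pyogenes Cas9 guide scaffold, cloned between SbfI and NotI sites that remain intact. Immediately downstream, the mouse PGK promoter drives Cre. No Cas9 gene or mammalian selection marker is annotated, so Cas9 must come from the host, for example from a Cre-activated allele. Per the associated publication, vectors of this type are delivered in vivo to mice, where Cre recombines floxed alleles to initiate tumours while the sgRNA directs somatic genome editing. This non-targeting version serves as the negative control for matched vectors carrying gene-specific guides.
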