Features (pLannotate 1.2.2; 21 found; start..end, strand, type, name):
     31..83      -  misc_feature   bom (fragment): basis of mobility region from pBR322
    238..617     +  enhancer       CMV enhancer: human cytomegalovirus immediate early enhancer
    618..817     +  promoter       CMV promoter: human cytomegalovirus (CMV) immediate early promoter
    835..1015    +  LTR            5' LTR (truncated): truncated 5' long terminal repeat (LTR) from HIV-1
   1062..1187    +  misc_feature   HIV-1 Ψ: packaging signal of human immunodeficiency virus type 1
   1171..1509    +  CDS            HIV-1 gag (fragment): gag protein from human immunodeficiency virus 1; gag
   1686..1919    +  misc_feature   RRE: The Rev response element (RRE) of HIV-1 allows for Rev-dependent mRNA export from the nucleus to the cytoplasm.
   2296..2396    +  CDS            Rev (fragment): human immunodeficiency virus 1 (HIV-1) Rev protein; rev; enhances nuclear export of unspliced and incompletely spliced viral mRNAs
   2446..2563    +  misc_feature   cPPT/CTS: central polypurine tract and central termination sequence of HIV-1
   2645..2885    +  promoter       U6 promoter: RNA polymerase III promoter for human U6 snRNA
   2914..2989    +  misc_RNA       gRNA scaffold: guide RNA scaffold for the Streptococcus pyogenes CRISPR/Cas9 system
   3042..3534    +  promoter       PGK promoter: mouse phosphoglycerate kinase 1 promoter
   3564..4594    +  CDS            Cre (fragment): site-specific recombinase Cre is a site-specific recombinase from bacteriophage P1. Recombination occurs at loxP sequences.
   4627..4650    +  misc_feature   MCS (fragment): pBluescript multiple cloning site
   4650..5238    +  misc_feature   WPRE: woodchuck hepatitis virus posttranscriptional regulatory element
   5239..5258    +  misc_feature   MCS (fragment): pBluescript multiple cloning site
   5260..5760    +  CDS            nef (fragment): NEF_HV1LA - Experimental evidence at protein level: Swiss-Prot protein existence level 1. Extracellular Nef protein targets CD4(+) T-lymphocytes for apoptosis by interacting with CXCR4 surface receptors. From Human immunodeficiency virus type 1 group M subtype B (isolate Lai) (HIV-1).
   5767..5947    +  LTR            5' LTR (truncated): truncated 5' long terminal repeat (LTR) from HIV-1
   6009..6597    -  rep_origin     ori: high-copy-number ColE1/pMB1/pBR322/pUC origin of replication
   6768..7628    -  CDS            AmpR: β-lactamase; bla; confers resistance to ampicillin, carbenicillin, and related antibiotics
   7629..7733    -  promoter       AmpR promoter: bla
>Addgene plasmid #66895 | Lenti-sgNT/Cre | depositor full sequence | sequence record 116380 | Complete Lenti-sgNT/Cre plasmid sequence
GTCGACGGATCGGGAGATCTCCCGATCCCCTATGGTGCACTCTCAGTACAATCTGCTCTGATGCCGCATA
GTTAAGCCAGTATCTGCTCCCTGCTTGTGTGTTGGAGGTCGCTGAGTAGTGCGCGAGCAAAATTTAAGCT
ACAACAAGGCAAGGCTTGACCGACAATTGCATGAAGAATCTGCTTAGGGTTAGGCGTTTTGCGCTGCTTC
GCGATGTACGGGCCAGATATACGCGTTGACATTGATTATTGACTAGTTATTAATAGTAATCAATTACGGG
GTCATTAGTTCATAGCCCATATATGGAGTTCCGCGTTACATAACTTACGGTAAATGGCCCGCCTGGCTGA
CCGCCCAACGACCCCCGCCCATTGACGTCAATAATGACGTATGTTCCCATAGTAACGCCAATAGGGACTT
TCCATTGACGTCAATGGGTGGAGTATTTACGGTAAACTGCCCACTTGGCAGTACATCAAGTGTATCATAT
GCCAAGTACGCCCCCTATTGACGTCAATGACGGTAAATGGCCCGCCTGGCATTATGCCCAGTACATGACC
TTATGGGACTTTCCTACTTGGCAGTACATCTACGTATTAGTCATCGCTATTACCATGGTGATGCGGTTTT
GGCAGTACATCAATGGGCGTGGATAGCGGTTTGACTCACGGGGATTTCCAAGTCTCCACCCCATTGACGT
CAATGGGAGTTTGTTTTGGCACCAAAATCAACGGGACTTTCCAAAATGTCGTAACAACTCCGCCCCATTG
ACGCAAATGGGCGGTAGGCGTGTACGGTGGGAGGTCTATATAAGCAGCGCGTTTTGCCTGTACTGGGTCT
CTCTGGTTAGACCAGATCTGAGCCTGGGAGCTCTCTGGCTAACTAGGGAACCCACTGCTTAAGCCTCAAT
AAAGCTTGCCTTGAGTGCTTCAAGTAGTGTGTGCCCGTCTGTTGTGTGACTCTGGTAACTAGAGATCCCT
CAGACCCTTTTAGTCAGTGTGGAAAATCTCTAGCAGTGGCGCCCGAACAGGGACTTGAAAGCGAAAGGGA
AACCAGAGGAGCTCTCTCGACGCAGGACTCGGCTTGCTGAAGCGCGCACGGCAAGAGGCGAGGGGCGGCG
ACTGGTGAGTACGCCAAAAATTTTGACTAGCGGAGGCTAGAAGGAGAGAGATGGGTGCGAGAGCGTCAGT
ATTAAGCGGGGGAGAATTAGATCGCGATGGGAAAAAATTCGGTTAAGGCCAGGGGGAAAGAAAAAATATA
AATTAAAACATATAGTATGGGCAAGCAGGGAGCTAGAACGATTCGCAGTTAATCCTGGCCTGTTAGAAAC
ATCAGAAGGCTGTAGACAAATACTGGGACAGCTACAACCATCCCTTCAGACAGGATCAGAAGAACTTAGA
TCATTATATAATACAGTAGCAACCCTCTATTGTGTGCATCAAAGGATAGAGATAAAAGACACCAAGGAAG
CTTTAGACAAGATAGAGGAAGAGCAAAACAAAAGTAAGACCACCGCACAGCAAGCGGCCGGCCGCGCTGA
TCTTCAGACCTGGAGGAGGAGATATGAGGGACAATTGGAGAAGTGAATTATATAAATATAAAGTAGTAAA
AATTGAACCATTAGGAGTAGCACCCACCAAGGCAAAGAGAAGAGTGGTGCAGAGAGAAAAAAGAGCAGTG
GGAATAGGAGCTTTGTTCCTTGGGTTCTTGGGAGCAGCAGGAAGCACTATGGGCGCAGCGTCAATGACGC
TGACGGTACAGGCCAGACAATTATTGTCTGGTATAGTGCAGCAGCAGAACAATTTGCTGAGGGCTATTGA
GGCGCAACAGCATCTGTTGCAACTCACAGTCTGGGGCATCAAGCAGCTCCAGGCAAGAATCCTGGCTGTG
GAAAGATACCTAAAGGATCAACAGCTCCTGGGGATTTGGGGTTGCTCTGGAAAACTCATTTGCACCACTG
CTGTGCCTTGGAATGCTAGTTGGAGTAATAAATCTCTGGAACAGATTTGGAATCACACGACCTGGATGGA
GTGGGACAGAGAAATTAACAATTACACAAGCTTAATACACTCCTTAATTGAAGAATCGCAAAACCAGCAA
GAAAAGAATGAACAAGAATTATTGGAATTAGATAAATGGGCAAGTTTGTGGAATTGGTTTAACATAACAA
ATTGGCTGTGGTATATAAAATTATTCATAATGATAGTAGGAGGCTTGGTAGGTTTAAGAATAGTTTTTGC
TGTACTTTCTATAGTGAATAGAGTTAGGCAGGGATATTCACCATTATCGTTTCAGACCCACCTCCCAACC
CCGAGGGGACCCGACAGGCCCGAAGGAATAGAAGAAGAAGGTGGAGAGAGAGACAGAGACAGATCCATTC
GATTAGTGAACGGATCGGCACTGCGTGCGCCAATTCTGCAGACAAATGGCAGTATTCATCCACAATTTTA
AAAGAAAAGGGGGGATTGGGGGGTACAGTGCAGGGGAAAGAATAGTAGACATAATAGCAACAGACATACA
AACTAAAGAATTACAAAAACAAATTACAAAAATTCAAAATTTTCGGGTTTATTACAGGGACAGCAGAGAT
CCAGTTTGGTTAGTACCGGGCCCGCTCTAGCCCTGCAGGAACTGTTTAAACTGTGAGGGCCTATTTCCCA
TGATTCCTTCATATTTGCATATACGATACAAGGCTGTTAGAGAGATAATTGGAATTAATTTGACTGTAAA
CACAAAGATATTAGTACAAAATACGTGACGTAGAAAGTAATAATTTCTTGGGTAGTTTGCAGTTTTAAAA
TTATGTTTTAAAATGGACTATCATATGCTTACCGTAACTTGAAAGTATTTCGATTTCTTGGCTTTATATA
TCTTGTGGAAAGGACCAAACACCGCGAGGTATTCGGCTCCGCGGTTTTAGAGCTAGAAATAGCAAGTTAA
AATAAGGCTAGTCCGTTATCAACTTGAAAAAGTGGCACCGAGTCGGTGCTTTTTTGTTTGGCGCGCCTAT
GGCTTAATTAACATGGCGGCCGCATTCTACCGGGTAGGGGAGGCGCTTTTCCCAAGGCAGTCTGGAGCAT
GCGCTTTAGCAGCCCCGCTGGGCACTTGGCGCTACACAAGTGGCCTCTGGCCTCGCACACATTCCACATC
CACCGGTAGGCGCCAACCGGCTCCGTTCTTTGGTGGCCCCTTCGCGCCACCTTCTACTCCTCCCCTAGTC
AGGAAGTTCCCCCCCGCCCCGCAGCTCGCGTCGTGCAGGACGTGACAAATGGAAGTAGCACGTCTCACTA
GTCTCGTGCAGATGGACAGCACCGCTGAGCAATGGAAGCGGGTAGGCCTTTGGGGCAGCGGCCAATAGCA
GCTTTGCTCCTTCGCTTTCTGGGCTCAGAGGCTGGGAAGGGGTGGGTCCGGGGGCGGGCTCAGGGGCGGG
CTCAGGGGCGGGGCGGGCGCCCGAAGGTCCTCCGGAGGCCCGGCATTCTGCACGCTTCAAAAGCGCACGT
CTGCCGCGCTGTTCTCCTCTTCCTCATCTCCGGGACCCGGGATGCCCAAGAAGAAGAGGAAGGTGTCCAA
TTTACTGACCGTACACCAAAATTTGCCTGCATTACCGGTCGATGCAACGAGTGATGAGGTTCGCAAGAAC
CTGATGGACATGTTCAGGGATCGCCAGGCGTTTTCTGAGCATACCTGGAAAATGCTTCTGTCCGTTTGCC
GGTCGTGGGCGGCATGGTGCAAGTTGAATAACCGGAAATGGTTTCCCGCAGAACCTGAAGATGTTCGCGA
TTATCTTCTATATCTTCAGGCGCGCGGTCTGGCAGTAAAAACTATCCAGCAACATTTGGGCCAGCTAAAC
ATGCTTCATCGTCGGTCCGGGCTGCCACGACCAAGTGACAGCAATGCTGTTTCACTGGTTATGCGGCGGA
TCCGAAAAGAAAACGTTGATGCCGGTGAACGTGCAAAACAGGCTCTAGCGTTCGAACGCACTGATTTCGA
CCAGGTTCGTTCACTCATGGAAAATAGCGATCGCTGCCAGGATATACGTAATCTGGCATTTCTGGGGATT
GCTTATAACACCCTGTTACGTATAGCCGAAATTGCCAGGATCAGGGTTAAAGATATCTCACGTACTGACG
GTGGGAGAATGTTAATCCATATTGGCAGAACGAAAACGCTGGTTAGCACCGCAGGTGTAGAGAAGGCACT
TAGCCTGGGGGTAACTAAACTGGTCGAGCGATGGATTTCCGTCTCTGGTGTAGCTGATGATCCGAATAAC
TACCTGTTTTGCCGGGTCAGAAAAAATGGTGTTGCCGCGCCATCTGCCACCAGCCAGCTATCAACTCGCG
CCCTGGAAGGGATTTTTGAAGCAACTCATCGATTGATTTACGGCGCTAAGGATGACTCTGGTCAGAGATA
CCTGGCCTGGTCTGGACACAGTGCCCGTGTCGGAGCCGCGCGAGATATGGCCCGCGCTGGAGTTTCAATA
CCGGAGATCATGCAAGCTGGTGGCTGGACCAATGTAAATATTGTCATGAACTATATCCGTAACCTGGATA
GTGAAACAGGGGCAATGGTGCGCCTGCTGGAAGATGGCGATTAGCCATGTTTAAGGGTTCCGGTTCCACT
AGGTACAATTCGATATCAAGCTTATCGATAATCAACCTCTGGATTACAAAATTTGTGAAAGATTGACTGG
TATTCTTAACTATGTTGCTCCTTTTACGCTATGTGGATACGCTGCTTTAATGCCTTTGTATCATGCTATT
GCTTCCCGTATGGCTTTCATTTTCTCCTCCTTGTATAAATCCTGGTTGCTGTCTCTTTATGAGGAGTTGT
GGCCCGTTGTCAGGCAACGTGGCGTGGTGTGCACTGTGTTTGCTGACGCAACCCCCACTGGTTGGGGCAT
TGCCACCACCTGTCAGCTCCTTTCCGGGACTTTCGCTTTCCCCCTCCCTATTGCCACGGCGGAACTCATC
GCCGCCTGCCTTGCCCGCTGCTGGACAGGGGCTCGGCTGTTGGGCACTGACAATTCCGTGGTGTTGTCGG
GGAAATCATCGTCCTTTCCTTGGCTGCTCGCCTGTGTTGCCACCTGGATTCTGCGCGGGACGTCCTTCTG
CTACGTCCCTTCGGCCCTCAATCCAGCGGACCTTCCTTCCCGCGGCCTGCTGCCGGCTCTGCGGCCTCTT
CCGCGTCTTCGCCTTCGCCCTCAGACGAGTCGGATCTCCCTTTGGGCCGCCTCCCCGCATCGATACCGTC
GACCTCGATCGAGACCTAGAAAAACATGGAGCAATCACAAGTAGCAATACAGCAGCTACCAATGCTGATT
GTGCCTGGCTAGAAGCACAAGAGGAGGAGGAGGTGGGTTTTCCAGTCACACCTCAGGTACCTTTAAGACC
AATGACTTACAAGGCAGCTGTAGATCTTAGCCACTTTTTAAAAGAAAAGGGGGGACTGGAAGGGCTAATT
CACTCCCAACGAAGACAAGATATCCTTGATCTGTGGATCTACCACACACAAGGCTACTTCCCTGATTGGC
AGAACTACACACCAGGGCCAGGGATCAGATATCCACTGACCTTTGGATGGTGCTACAAGCTAGTACCAGT
TGAGCAAGAGAAGGTAGAAGAAGCCAATGAAGGAGAGAACACCCGCTTGTTACACCCTGTGAGCCTGCAT
GGGATGGATGACCCGGAGAGAGAAGTATTAGAGTGGAGGTTTGACAGCCGCCTAGCATTTCATCACATGG
CCCGAGAGCTGCATCCGGACTGTACTGGGTCTCTCTGGTTAGACCAGATCTGAGCCTGGGAGCTCTCTGG
CTAACTAGGGAACCCACTGCTTAAGCCTCAATAAAGCTTGCCTTGAGTGCTTCAAGTAGTGTGTGCCCGT
CTGTTGTGTGACTCTGGTAACTAGAGATCCCTCAGACCCTTTTAGTCAGTGTGGAAAATCTCTAGCAGCA
TGTGAGCAAAAGGCCAGCAAAAGGCCAGGAACCGTAAAAAGGCCGCGTTGCTGGCGTTTTTCCATAGGCT
CCGCCCCCCTGACGAGCATCACAAAAATCGACGCTCAAGTCAGAGGTGGCGAAACCCGACAGGACTATAA
AGATACCAGGCGTTTCCCCCTGGAAGCTCCCTCGTGCGCTCTCCTGTTCCGACCCTGCCGCTTACCGGAT
ACCTGTCCGCCTTTCTCCCTTCGGGAAGCGTGGCGCTTTCTCATAGCTCACGCTGTAGGTATCTCAGTTC
GGTGTAGGTCGTTCGCTCCAAGCTGGGCTGTGTGCACGAACCCCCCGTTCAGCCCGACCGCTGCGCCTTA
TCCGGTAACTATCGTCTTGAGTCCAACCCGGTAAGACACGACTTATCGCCACTGGCAGCAGCCACTGGTA
ACAGGATTAGCAGAGCGAGGTATGTAGGCGGTGCTACAGAGTTCTTGAAGTGGTGGCCTAACTACGGCTA
CACTAGAAGAACAGTATTTGGTATCTGCGCTCTGCTGAAGCCAGTTACCTTCGGAAAAAGAGTTGGTAGC
TCTTGATCCGGCAAACAAACCACCGCTGGTAGCGGTGGTTTTTTTGTTTGCAAGCAGCAGATTACGCGCA
GAAAAAAAGGATCTCAAGAAGATCCTTTGATCTTTTCTACGGGGTCTGACGCTCAGTGGAACGAAAACTC
ACGTTAAGGGATTTTGGTCATGAGATTATCAAAAAGGATCTTCACCTAGATCCTTTTAAATTAAAAATGA
AGTTTTAAATCAATCTAAAGTATATATGAGTAAACTTGGTCTGACAGTTACCAATGCTTAATCAGTGAGG
CACCTATCTCAGCGATCTGTCTATTTCGTTCATCCATAGTTGCCTGACTCCCCGTCGTGTAGATAACTAC
GATACGGGAGGGCTTACCATCTGGCCCCAGTGCTGCAATGATACCGCGAGACCCACGCTCACCGGCTCCA
GATTTATCAGCAATAAACCAGCCAGCCGGAAGGGCCGAGCGCAGAAGTGGTCCTGCAACTTTATCCGCCT
CCATCCAGTCTATTAATTGTTGCCGGGAAGCTAGAGTAAGTAGTTCGCCAGTTAATAGTTTGCGCAACGT
TGTTGCCATTGCTACAGGCATCGTGGTGTCACGCTCGTCGTTTGGTATGGCTTCATTCAGCTCCGGTTCC
CAACGATCAAGGCGAGTTACATGATCCCCCATGTTGTGCAAAAAAGCGGTTAGCTCCTTCGGTCCTCCGA
TCGTTGTCAGAAGTAAGTTGGCCGCAGTGTTATCACTCATGGTTATGGCAGCACTGCATAATTCTCTTAC
TGTCATGCCATCCGTAAGATGCTTTTCTGTGACTGGTGAGTACTCAACCAAGTCATTCTGAGAATAGTGT
ATGCGGCGACCGAGTTGCTCTTGCCCGGCGTCAATACGGGATAATACCGCGCCACATAGCAGAACTTTAA
AAGTGCTCATCATTGGAAAACGTTCTTCGGGGCGAAAACTCTCAAGGATCTTACCGCTGTTGAGATCCAG
TTCGATGTAACCCACTCGTGCACCCAACTGATCTTCAGCATCTTTTACTTTCACCAGCGTTTCTGGGTGA
GCAAAAACAGGAAGGCAAAATGCCGCAAAAAAGGGAATAAGGGCGACACGGAAATGTTGAATACTCATAC
TCTTCCTTTTTCAATATTATTGAAGCATTTATCAGGGTTATTGTCTCATGAGCGGATACATATTTGAATG
TATTTAGAAAAATAAACAAATAGGGGTTCCGCGCACATTTCCCCGAAAAGTGCCACCTGAC
