>Addgene plasmid #66895 | Lenti-sgNT/Cre | addgene partial sequence | sequence record 120551 | MSCV-rev 5'-CAGCGGGGCTGCTAAAGCGCATGC-3'
AATGCGGCCGCCATGTTAATTAAGCCATAGGCGCGCCAAACAAAAAAGCACCGACTCGGTGCCACTTTTT
CAAGTTGATAACGGACTAGCCTTATTTTAACTTGCTATTTCTAGCTCTAAAACCGCGGAGCCGAATACCT
CGCGGTGTTTGGTCCTTTCCACAAGATATATAAAGCCAAGAAATCGAAATACTTTCAAGTTACGGTAAGC
ATATGATAGTCCATTTTAAAACATAATTTTAAAACTGCAAACTACCCAAGAAATTATTACTTTCTACGTC
ACGTATTTTGTACTAATATCTTTGTGTTTACAGTCAAATTAATTCCAATTATCTCTCTAACAGCCTTGTA
TCGTATATGCAAATATGAAGGAATCATGGGAAATAGGCCCTCACAGTTTAAACAGTTCCTGCAGGGCTAG
AGCGGGCCCGGTACTAACCAAACTGGATCTCTGCTGTCCCTGTAATAAACCCGAAAA
