>Addgene plasmid #66895 | Lenti-sgNT/Cre | addgene partial sequence | sequence record 120552 | FUGW-Fwd 5'-ATTACAGGGACAGCAGAGATCC-3'
CCGCTCTAGCCCTGCAGGAACTGTTTAAACTGTGAGGGCCTATTTCCCATGATTCCTTCATATTTGCATA
TACGATACAAGGCTGTTAGAGAGATAATTGGAATTAATTTGACTGTAAACACAAAGATATTAGTACAAAA
TACGTGACGTAGAAAGTAATAATTTCTTGGGTAGTTTGCAGTTTTAAAATTATGTTTTAAAATGGACTAT
CATATGCTTACCGTAACTTGAAAGTATTTCGATTTCTTGGCTTTATATATCTTGTGGAAAGGACCAAACA
CCGCGAGGTATTCGGCTCCGCGGTTTTAGAGCTAGAAATAGCAAGTTAAAATAAGGCTAGTCCGTTATCA
ACTTGAAAAAGTGGCACCGAGTCGGTGCTTTTTTGTTTGGCGCGCCTATGGCTTAATTAACATGGCGGCC
GCATTCTACCGGGTAGGGGAGGCGCTTTTCCCAAGGCA
